Addgene plasmid #152889: pGBW-m4133754
Purpose: Mammalian expression plasmid for SARS-CoV-2 ORF3a protein
Depositing lab: Ginkgo Bioworks & Benjie Chen. Depositing organization: Ginkgo Bioworks.
Backbone
  Vector backbone: pTwist_CMV_6
  Backbone size w/o insert (bp): 4180
  Vector type: Mammalian Expression
Growth in bacteria
  Bacterial resistance: Ampicillin, 100 μg/mL
  Growth temperature: 37°C
  Growth strain: DH5alpha
  Copy number: High Copy
Gene/Insert
  Gene/Insert name: SARS-CoV-2 ORF3a protein
  Species: Severe acute respiratory syndrome coronavirus 2
  Insert size (bp): 821
  Mutation: wt
  Entrez Gene: ORF3a (a.k.a. GU280_gp03)
  Promoter: CMV
  Tag / fusion protein: Cleavable TEV;TapTag (C terminal on backbone)
  Cloning method: Unknown
Resource information
  A portion of this plasmid was derived from a plasmid made by: GinkgoBioworks
Depositor comments: NCBI reference sequence: YP_009724391.1
How to cite: pGBW-m4133754 was a gift from Ginkgo Bioworks & Benjie Chen (Addgene plasmid # 152889 ; http://n2t.net/addgene:152889 ; RRID:Addgene_152889)
