[The description below was written by a language model from this plasmid's Addgene catalogue record and pLannotate feature annotations shown in this document.]
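Description:
pGBW-m4133754 is a mammalian expression plasmid built on the pTwist_CMV_6 backbone and carrying the wild-type ORF3a coding sequence of SARS-CoV-2. It is propagated in E. coli as a high-copy plasmid through a ColE1/pUC-type origin and selected with ampicillin via a full-length β-lactamase gene. A second short β-lactamase fragment is also annotated and appears to be a remnant. The record lists no mammalian selection marker, which fits transient transfection.

The annotated sequence is circular, so the CMV enhancer and the CMV promoter elements near the end of the numbering lie directly upstream of the ORF3a reading frame at its start. The automated annotation calls part of this promoter region a truncated CMVd2-type promoter, while the catalogue entry simply records CMV. Downstream of ORF3a are a fragment matched to human myosin light chain kinase 2 and a fragment of Staphylococcus aureus protein A. These likely correspond to the calmodulin-binding peptide and IgG-binding domains of a classic tandem affinity purification tag, consistent with the catalogue's description of a C-terminal, TEV-cleavable TAP tag supplied by the backbone. The TEV site itself is not separately annotated.

An SV40 polyadenylation signal follows the fusion. The expression unit is bracketed by T7 and rrnG bacterial terminators, β-globin insulator elements and an upstream synthetic poly(A) signal, which together should limit transcriptional read-through from neighbouring plasmid regions. ORF3a is a viroporin implicated in lysosomal virion egress and in blocking autophagosome–lysosome fusion. The tagged construct is suited to expressing ORF3a in mammalian cells and, given the affinity tag, to purifying it or recovering associated host proteins, though the record states only expression as its purpose.
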