Features (pLannotate 1.2.2; 18 found; start..end, strand, type, name):
      5..829     +  CDS            AP3A_SARS2: Experimental evidence at protein level: Swiss-Prot protein existence level 1. Plays a role in virus egress via lysosomal trafficking (PubMed:33157038, PubMed:33422265). Forms homotetrameric ion channels (viroporin) localized at endosomes and lysosomes, that may induce deacidification of lysosomes thereby allowing safe virion egress through lysosomal trafficking (By similarity) (PubMed:33157038, PubMed:33422265). Also blocks formation of autolysosomes through binding and sequestering host TMUB1/HOPS on late endosomes. This prevents fusion of autophagosomes with lysosomes, disrupting autophagy a
    884..961     +  CDS            MYLK2 (fragment): MYLK2_HUMAN - Experimental evidence at protein level: Swiss-Prot protein existence level 1. Implicated in the level of global muscle contraction and cardiac function. Phosphorylates a specific serine in the N-terminus of a myosin light chain. From Homo sapiens (Human).
   1043..1393    +  CDS            spa (fragment): SPA_STAAU - Experimental evidence at protein level: Swiss-Prot protein existence level 1. Plays a role in the inhibition of the host innate and adaptive immune responses. Possesses five immunoglobulin-binding domains that capture both the fragment crystallizable region (Fc region) and the Fab region (part of Ig that identifies antigen) of immunoglobulins (By similarity). In turn, Staphylococcus aureus is protected from phagocytic killing via inhibition of Ig Fc region. In addition, the host elicited B-cell response is prevented due to a decrease of antibody-secreting cell proliferation that en
   1458..1579    -  polyA_signal   SV40 poly(A) signal: SV40 polyadenylation signal
   1602..1671    -  CDS            large T antigen (fragment): large T antigen from SV40 (simian virus 40)
   1694..1740    +  terminator     T7 terminator: transcription terminator for bacteriophage T7 RNA polymerase
   1770..1906    +  terminator     rrnG terminator: transcription terminator from the E. coli ribosomal RNA rrnG operon (Albrechtsen et al., 1991)
   1951..2022    +  misc_feature   3' β-globin insulator: insulator downstream of the human β-globin locus (Farrell et al., 2002)
   2248..2836    -  rep_origin     ori: high-copy-number ColE1/pMB1/pBR322/pUC origin of replication
   3008..3072    -  CDS            bla(M) (fragment): β-lactamase lacking the signal sequence; bla(M); allows cytosolic expression of β-lactamase
   3582..4442    +  CDS            AmpR: β-lactamase; bla; confers resistance to ampicillin, carbenicillin, and related antibiotics
   4455..4591    +  terminator     rrnG terminator: transcription terminator from the E. coli ribosomal RNA rrnG operon (Albrechtsen et al., 1991)
   4743..4814    +  misc_feature   5' β-globin insulator: insulator upstream of the human β-globin locus (Farrell et al., 2002)
   4819..4865    -  terminator     T7 terminator: transcription terminator for bacteriophage T7 RNA polymerase
   4883..4931    -  polyA_signal   poly(A) signal: synthetic polyadenylation signal
   5012..5315    +  enhancer       CMV enhancer: human cytomegalovirus immediate early enhancer
   5388..5405    -  promoter       CMV promoter (fragment): human cytomegalovirus (CMV) immediate early promoter
   5468..5519    +  promoter       CMVd2 promoter: truncated human cytomegalovirus (CMV) immediate early promoter that yields moderately reduced expression relative to the full-length promoter
>Addgene plasmid #152889 | pGBW-m4133754 | depositor full sequence | sequence record 295901 | Full Sequence
CACCATGGATTTGTTTATGAGAATCTTCACAATTGGAACTGTAACTTTGAAGCAAGGTGAAATCAAGGAT
GCTACTCCTTCAGATTTTGTTCGCGCTACTGCAACGATACCGATACAAGCCTCACTCCCTTTCGGATGGC
TTATTGTTGGCGTTGCACTTCTTGCTGTTTTTCAGAGCGCTTCCAAAATCATAACCCTCAAAAAGAGATG
GCAACTAGCACTCTCCAAGGGTGTTCACTTTGTTTGCAACTTGCTGTTGTTGTTTGTAACAGTTTACTCA
CACCTTTTGCTCGTTGCTGCTGGCCTTGAAGCCCCTTTTCTCTATCTTTATGCTTTAGTCTACTTCTTGC
AGAGTATAAACTTTGTAAGAATAATAATGAGGCTTTGGCTTTGCTGGAAATGCCGTTCCAAAAACCCATT
ACTTTATGATGCCAACTATTTTCTTTGCTGGCATACTAATTGTTACGACTATTGTATACCTTACAATAGT
GTAACTTCTTCAATTGTCATTACTTCAGGTGATGGCACAACAAGTCCTATTTCTGAACATGACTACCAGA
TTGGTGGTTATACTGAAAAATGGGAATCTGGAGTAAAAGACTGTGTTGTATTACACAGTTACTTCACTTC
AGACTATTACCAGCTGTACTCAACTCAATTGAGTACAGACACTGGTGTTGAACATGTTACCTTCTTCATC
TACAATAAAATTGTTGATGAGCCTGAAGAACATGTCCAAATTCACACAATCGACGGTTCATCCGGAGTTG
TTAATCCAGTAATGGAACCAATTTATGATGAACCGACGACGACTACTAGCGTGCCTTTGGAAAACCTTTA
CTTTCAGTCGGGACGGCGAATCCCGGGGCTGATAAATCCCTGGAAAAGGAGATGGAAGAAGAACTTTATT
GCAGTGTCTGCGGCTAACCGGTTCAAAAAGATCAGTTCAAGCGGCGCCCTAGATTACGACATTCCTACGA
CCGCCTCCGAGAATCTCTATTTCCAGGGTGAATTTGGCTTGGCACAACATGACGAGGCCGTCGATAACAA
GTTTAATAAAGAACAGCAGAACGCTTTCTATGAGATCCTTCACTTACCAAATCTGAACGAAGAGCAACGC
AACGCTTTCATTCAGAGCCTGAAAGACGATCCCTCGCAGTCTGCAAATCTCCTGGCCGAAGCCAAGAAGC
TGAATGACGCACAGGCTCCAAAAGTTGATAACAAGTTTAACAAGGAGCAGCAGAATGCTTTCTACGAGAT
ATTGCACCTTCCTAATCTGAATGAGGAACAAAGAAATGCATTTATCCAGTCCCTAAAAGACGATCCATCA
CAGAGTGCCAACCTGCTTGCGGAAGCCAAAAAGCTCAATGATGCCCAGGCCCCGAAAGTAGACGCGAACC
ATCAATAAGCTAGCTTGACTGACTGAGATACAGCGTACCTTCAGCTCACAGACATGATAAGATACATTGA
TGAGTTTGGACAAACCACAACTAGAATGCAGTGAAAAAAATGCTTTATTTGTGAAATTTGTGATGCTATT
GCTTTATTTGTAACCATTATAAGCTGCAATAAACAAGTTAACAACAACAATTGCATTCATTTTATGTTTC
AGGTTCAGGGGGAGGTGTGGGAGGTTTTTTAAAGCAAGTAAAACCTCTACAAATGTGGTATTGGCCCATC
TCTATCGGTATCGTAGCATAACCCCTTGGGGCCTCTAAACGGGTCTTGAGGGGTTTTTTGTGCCCCTCGG
GCCGGATTGCTATCTACCGGCATTGGCGCAGAAAAAAATGCCTGATGCGACGCTGCGCGTCTTATACTCC
CACATATGCCAGATTCAGCAACGGATACGGCTTCCCCAACTTGCCCACTTCCATACGTGTCCTCCTTACC
AGAAATTTATCCTTAAGGTCGTCAGCTATCCTGCAGGCGATCTCTCGATTTCGATCAAGACATTCCTTTA
ATGGTCTTTTCTGGACACCACTAGGGGTCAGAAGTAGTTCATCAAACTTTCTTCCCTCCCTAATCTCATT
GGTTACCTTGGGCTATCGAAACTTAATTAACCAGTCAAGTCAGCTACTTGGCGAGATCGACTTGTCTGGG
TTTCGACTACGCTCAGAATTGCGTCAGTCAAGTTCGATCTGGTCCTTGCTATTGCACCCGTTCTCCGATT
ACGAGTTTCATTTAAATCATGTGAGCAAAAGGCCAGCAAAAGGCCAGGAACCGTAAAAAGGCCGCGTTGC
TGGCGTTTTTCCATAGGCTCCGCCCCCCTGACGAGCATCACAAAAATCGACGCTCAAGTCAGAGGTGGCG
AAACCCGACAGGACTATAAAGATACCAGGCGTTTCCCCCTGGAAGCTCCCTCGTGCGCTCTCCTGTTCCG
ACCCTGCCGCTTACCGGATACCTGTCCGCCTTTCTCCCTTCGGGAAGCGTGGCGCTTTCTCATAGCTCAC
GCTGTAGGTATCTCAGTTCGGTGTAGGTCGTTCGCTCCAAGCTGGGCTGTGTGCACGAACCCCCCGTTCA
GCCCGACCGCTGCGCCTTATCCGGTAACTATCGTCTTGAGTCCAACCCGGTAAGACACGACTTATCGCCA
CTGGCAGCAGCCACTGGTAACAGGATTAGCAGAGCGAGGTATGTAGGCGGTGCTACAGAGTTCTTGAAGT
GGTGGCCTAACTACGGCTACACTAGAAGAACAGTATTTGGTATCTGCGCTCTGCTGAAGCCAGTTACCTT
CGGAAAAAGAGTTGGTAGCTCTTGATCCGGCAAACAAACCACCGCTGGTAGCGGTGGTTTTTTTGTTTGC
AAGCAGCAGATTACGCGCAGAAAAAAAGGATCTCAAGAAGATCCTTTGATCTTTTCTACGGGGTCTGACG
CTCAGTGGAACGAAAACTCACGTTAAGGGATTTTGGTCATGAGATTATCAAAAAGGATCTTCACCTAGAT
CCTTTTAAATTAAAAATGAAGTTTTAAATCAATCTAAAGTATATATGAGTAAACTTGGTCTGACAGTTAC
CAATGCTTAATCAGTGAGGCACCTATCTCAGCGATCTGTCTATTTCGTTCATCCATAGTTGCATTTAAAT
TTCCGAACTCTCCAAGGCCCTCGTCGGAAAATCTTCAAACCTTTCGTCCGATCCATCTTGCAGGCTACCT
CTCGAACGAACTATCGCAAGTCTCTTGGCCGGCCTTGCGCCTTGGCTATTGCTTGGCAGCGCCTATCGCC
AGGTATTACTCCAATCCCGAATATCCGAGATCGGGATCACCCGAGAGAAGTTCAACCTACATCCTCAATC
CCGATCTATCCGAGATCCGAGGAATATCGAAATCGGGGCGCGCCTGGTGTACCGAGAACGATCCTCTCAG
TGCGAGTCTCGACGATCCATATCGTTGCTTGGCAGTCAGCCAGTCGGAATCCAGCTTGGGACCCAGGAAG
TCCAATCGTCAGATATTGTACTCAAGCCTGGTCACGGCAGCGTACCGATCTGTTTAAACCTAGATATTGA
TAGTCTGATCGGTCAACGTATAATCGAGTCCTAGCTTTTGCAAACATCTATCAAGAGACAGGATCAGCAG
GAGGCTTTCGCATGAGTATTCAACATTTCCGTGTCGCCCTTATTCCCTTTTTTGCGGCATTTTGCCTTCC
TGTTTTTGCTCACCCAGAAACGCTGGTGAAAGTAAAAGATGCTGAAGATCAGTTGGGTGCGCGAGTGGGT
TACATCGAACTGGATCTCAACAGCGGTAAGATCCTTGAGAGTTTTCGCCCCGAAGAACGCTTTCCAATGA
TGAGCACTTTTAAAGTTCTGCTATGTGGCGCGGTATTATCCCGTATTGACGCCGGGCAAGAGCAACTCGG
TCGCCGCATACACTATTCTCAGAATGACTTGGTTGAGTATTCACCAGTCACAGAAAAGCATCTTACGGAT
GGCATGACAGTAAGAGAATTATGCAGTGCTGCCATAACCATGAGTGATAACACTGCGGCCAACTTACTTC
TGACAACGATTGGAGGACCGAAGGAGCTAACCGCTTTTTTGCACAACATGGGGGATCATGTAACTCGCCT
TGATCGTTGGGAACCGGAGCTGAATGAAGCCATACCAAACGACGAGCGTGACACCACGATGCCTGTAGCA
ATGGCAACAACCTTGCGTAAACTATTAACTGGCGAACTACTTACTCTAGCTTCCCGGCAACAGTTGATAG
ACTGGATGGAGGCGGATAAAGTTGCAGGACCACTTCTGCGCTCGGCCCTTCCGGCTGGCTGGTTTATTGC
TGATAAATCTGGAGCCGGTGAGCGTGGGTCTCGCGGTATCATTGCAGCACTGGGGCCAGATGGTAAGCCC
TCCCGTATCGTAGTTATCTACACGACGGGGAGTCAGGCAACTATGGATGAACGAAATAGACAGATCGCTG
AGATAGGTGCCTCACTGATTAAGCATTGGTAACCGATTCTAGGTGCATTGGCGCAGAAAAAAATGCCTGA
TGCGACGCTGCGCGTCTTATACTCCCACATATGCCAGATTCAGCAACGGATACGGCTTCCCCAACTTGCC
CACTTCCATACGTGTCCTCCTTACCAGAAATTTATCCTTAAGATCCCGAATCGTTTAAACTCGACTCTGG
CTCTATCGAATCTCCGTCGTTTCGAGCTTACGCGAACAGCCGTGGCGCTCATTTGCTCGTCGGGCATCGA
ATCTCGTCAGCTATCGTCAGCTTACCTTTTTGGCAGCGATCGCGGCTCCCGACATCTTGGACCATTAGCT
CCACAGGTATCTTCTTCCCTCTAGTGGTCATAACAGCAGCTTCAGCTACCTCTCAATTCAAAAAACCCCT
CAAGACCCGTTTAGAGGCCCCAAGGGGTTATGCTATCAATCGTTGCGTTACACACACAAAAAACCAACAC
ACATCCATCTTCGATGGATAGCGATTTTATTATCTAACTGCTGATCGAGTGTAGCCAGATCTAGTAATCA
ATTACGGGGTCATTAGTTCATAGCCCATATATGGAGTTCCGCGTTACATAACTTACGGTAAATGGCCCGC
CTGGCTGACCGCCCAACGACCCCCGCCCATTGACGTCAATAATGACGTATGTTCCCATAGTAACGCCAAT
AGGGACTTTCCATTGACGTCAATGGGTGGAGTATTTACGGTAAACTGCCCACTTGGCAGTACATCAAGTG
TATCATATGCCAAGTACGCCCCCTATTGACGTCAATGACGGTAAATGGCCCGCCTGGCATTATGCCCAGT
ACATGACCTTATGGGACTTTCCTACTTGGCAGTACATCTACGTATTAGTCATCGCTATTACCATGCTGAT
GCGGTTTTGGCAGTACATCAATGGGCGTGGATAGCGGTTTGACTCACGGGGATTTCCAAGTCTCCACCCC
ATTGACGTCAATGGGAGTTTGTTTTGGCACCAAAATCAACGGGACTTTCCAAAATGTCGTAACAACTCCG
CCCCATTGACGCAAATGGGCGGTAGGCGTGTACGGTGGGAGGTCTATATAAGCAGAGCTGGTTTAGTGAA
CCGTCAGATCAGATCTTTGTCGATCCTACCATCCACTCGACACACCCGCCAGCGGCCGC
